Addgene plasmid #248122: pFUW-SNAP25B-A199G
Purpose: Mammalian expression lentiviral vector encoding the Synaptosomal-Associated Protein (SNAP-25) with A1999G mutation
Depositing lab: Ege Kavalali. Depositing organization: Vanderbilt University. Publication: Role of Aberrant Spontaneous Neurotransmission in SNAP25-Associated Encephalopathies. Alten B, Zhou Q, Shin OH, Esquivies L, Lin PY, White KI, Sun R, Chung WK, Monteggia LM, Brunger AT, Kavalali ET. Neuron. 2021 Jan 6;109(1):59-72.e5. doi: 10.1016/j.neuron.2020.10.012. Epub 2020 Nov 3. PubMed 33147442.
Backbone
  Vector backbone: pFUW
  Backbone size w/o insert (bp): 9124
  Vector type: Mammalian Expression
Growth in bacteria
  Bacterial resistance: Ampicillin, 100 μg/mL
  Growth temperature: 37°C
  Growth strain: DH5alpha
  Copy number: High Copy
Gene/Insert
  Gene/Insert name: SNAP25B-A199G
  Species: H. sapiens (human)
  Insert size (bp): 1074
  Mutation: A199G
  Entrez Gene: SNAP25 (a.k.a. CMS18, RIC-4, RIC4, SEC9, SNAP, SNAP-25, SUP, bA416N4.2, dJ1068F16.2)
  Promoter: Ubiquitin
  Cloning method: Restriction Enzyme; 5′ cloning site EcoRI (not destroyed); 3′ cloning site BamHI (not destroyed)
  Sequencing primers: 5′ ttgaaatgtaatcatttgggtc; 3′ aggttgattatcgataagcttg
Resource information
  A portion of this plasmid was derived from a plasmid made by: Dr. David Baltimore
Terms and licenses: Academic/Nonprofit Terms; Industry Terms: Not Available to Industry
Depositor comments: Human SNAP25B with a silent mutation at residue #3 GAA for GAG [E]
How to cite: pFUW-SNAP25B-A199G was a gift from Ege Kavalali (Addgene plasmid # 248122 ; http://n2t.net/addgene:248122 ; RRID:Addgene_248122)
