[The description below was written by a language model from this plasmid's Addgene catalogue record and pLannotate feature annotations shown in this document.]
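Description:
pFUW-SNAP25B-A199G is a third-generation-style HIV-1 lentiviral transfer plasmid built on the pFUW backbone for expressing a mutant form of human SNAP-25 isoform B in mammalian cells. It is propagated in E. coli as a high-copy plasmid through a ColE1/pUC-type origin with ampicillin selection (AmpR). The backbone also carries an f1 origin and an SV40/EM7-driven BleoR (Zeocin resistance) cassette that lies outside the LTRs, so it would not be transferred with the viral genome.

The viral genome is transcribed from a CMV enhancer/promoter fused to a truncated 5' LTR. This is followed by the Ψ packaging signal with a partial gag sequence, the RRE for Rev-dependent nuclear export, and the cPPT/CTS element, which aids nuclear import of the reverse-transcribed genome. Within this framework the human ubiquitin C promoter drives the SNAP25 coding sequence, cloned between EcoRI and BamHI sites. A WPRE downstream enhances transcript stability and expression, and the unit ends with a truncated 3' LTR and a bGH polyadenylation signal. No tag or fluorescent reporter is annotated.

The insert carries the A199G mutation, plus a depositor-noted silent codon change at residue 3. The purpose field writes the mutation as "A1999G", which appears to be a typographical variant of the A199G in the name and mutation fields. The annotated coding region is about 620 bp, shorter than the 1,074 bp listed insert size. The annotation tool matched it to the bovine SNAP25 protein entry, although the record gives the species as human.

SNAP-25 is a t-SNARE involved in synaptic vesicle fusion. The associated study concerns aberrant spontaneous neurotransmission in SNAP25-associated encephalopathies, which suggests the construct is used for lentiviral expression of this variant to study its effects on neurotransmitter release.
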