Features (pLannotate 1.2.2; 31 found; start..end, strand, type, name):
     30..82      -  misc_feature   bom (fragment): basis of mobility region from pBR322
    237..616     +  enhancer       CMV enhancer: human cytomegalovirus immediate early enhancer
    617..816     +  promoter       CMV promoter: human cytomegalovirus (CMV) immediate early promoter
    834..1014    +  LTR            5' LTR (truncated): truncated 5' long terminal repeat (LTR) from HIV-1
   1061..1186    +  misc_feature   HIV-1 Ψ: packaging signal of human immunodeficiency virus type 1
   1170..1533    +  CDS            HIV-1 gag (fragment): gag protein from human immunodeficiency virus 1; gag
   1679..1912    +  misc_feature   RRE: The Rev response element (RRE) of HIV-1 allows for Rev-dependent mRNA export from the nucleus to the cytoplasm.
   2289..2389    +  CDS            Rev (fragment): human immunodeficiency virus 1 (HIV-1) Rev protein; rev; enhances nuclear export of unspliced and incompletely spliced viral mRNAs
   2439..2556    +  misc_feature   cPPT/CTS: central polypurine tract and central termination sequence of HIV-1
   2621..3832    +  promoter       UbC promoter: human ubiquitin C promoter
   3843..3865    -  misc_feature   MCS (fragment): pUC18/19 multiple cloning site
   3872..4489    +  CDS            SNAP25: SNP25_BOVIN - Experimental evidence at protein level: Swiss-Prot protein existence level 1. t-SNARE involved in the molecular regulation of neurotransmitter release. May play an important role in the synaptic function of specific neuronal systems. Associates with proteins involved in vesicle docking and membrane fusion. Regulates plasma membrane recycling through its interaction with CENPF. Modulates the gating characteristics of the delayed rectifier voltage-dependent potassium channel KCNB1 in pancreatic beta cells (By similarity). From Bos taurus (Bovine).
   4505..4528    +  misc_feature   MCS (fragment): pBluescript multiple cloning site
   4528..5116    +  misc_feature   WPRE: woodchuck hepatitis virus posttranscriptional regulatory element
   5053..5634    +  CDS            nef (fragment): NEF_HV1H2 - Experimental evidence at protein level: Swiss-Prot protein existence level 1. Extracellular Nef protein targets CD4(+) T-lymphocytes for apoptosis by interacting with CXCR4 surface receptors. From Human immunodeficiency virus type 1 group M subtype B (isolate HXB2) (HIV-1).
   5641..5821    +  LTR            5' LTR (truncated): truncated 5' long terminal repeat (LTR) from HIV-1
   5853..6077    +  polyA_signal   bGH poly(A) signal: bovine growth hormone polyadenylation signal
   6081..6102    +  promoter       SV40 promoter (fragment): SV40 enhancer and early promoter
   6123..6551    +  rep_origin     f1 ori (sequence partly withheld): f1 bacteriophage origin of replication; arrow indicates direction of (+) strand synthesis
   6565..6894    +  promoter       SV40 promoter: SV40 enhancer and early promoter
   6942..6989    +  promoter       EM7 promoter: synthetic bacterial promoter&nbsp
   7008..7382    +  CDS            BleoR: antibiotic-binding protein; Sh ble from Streptoalloteichus hindustanus; confers resistance to bleomycin, phleomycin, and Zeocin™
   7392..7517    +  CDS            ble (fragment): BLE_KLEPN - Experimental evidence at protein level: Swiss-Prot protein existence level 1. Binding protein with a strong affinity to the bleomycin family of antibiotics. Binds to CL990; an antimitotic-antibiotic compound. From Klebsiella pneumoniae.
   7512..7633    +  polyA_signal   SV40 poly(A) signal: SV40 polyadenylation signal
   7706..7722    -  protein_bind   lac operator: The lac repressor binds to the lac operator to inhibit transcription in E. coli. This inhibition can be relieved by adding lactose or isopropyl-β-D-thiogalactopyranoside (IPTG). lac repressor encoded by lacI
   7730..7760    -  promoter       lac promoter: promoter for the E. coli lac operon
   7775..7796    -  protein_bind   CAP binding site: CAP binding activates transcription in the presence of cAMP. E. coli catabolite activator protein
   7809..7901    -  CDS            lacI (fragment): lac repressor; lacI; The lac repressor binds to the lac operator to inhibit transcription in E. coli. This inhibition can be relieved by adding lactose or isopropyl-β-D-thiogalactopyranoside (IPTG).
   8084..8672    -  rep_origin     ori: high-copy-number ColE1/pMB1/pBR322/pUC origin of replication
   8843..9703    -  CDS            AmpR: β-lactamase; bla; confers resistance to ampicillin, carbenicillin, and related antibiotics
   9704..9808    -  promoter       AmpR promoter: bla
>Addgene plasmid #248122 | pFUW-SNAP25B-A199G | addgene full sequence | sequence record 493391 | Addgene NGS Result
TCGACGGATCGGGAGATCTCCCGATCCCCTATGGTGCACTCTCAGTACAATCTGCTCTGATGCCGCATAG
TTAAGCCAGTATCTGCTCCCTGCTTGTGTGTTGGAGGTCGCTGAGTAGTGCGCGAGCAAAATTTAAGCTA
CAACAAGGCAAGGCTTGACCGACAATTGCATGAAGAATCTGCTTAGGGTTAGGCGTTTTGCGCTGCTTCG
CGATGTACGGGCCAGATATACGCGTTGACATTGATTATTGACTAGTTATTAATAGTAATCAATTACGGGG
TCATTAGTTCATAGCCCATATATGGAGTTCCGCGTTACATAACTTACGGTAAATGGCCCGCCTGGCTGAC
CGCCCAACGACCCCCGCCCATTGACGTCAATAATGACGTATGTTCCCATAGTAACGCCAATAGGGACTTT
CCATTGACGTCAATGGGTGGAGTATTTACGGTAAACTGCCCACTTGGCAGTACATCAAGTGTATCATATG
CCAAGTACGCCCCCTATTGACGTCAATGACGGTAAATGGCCCGCCTGGCATTATGCCCAGTACATGACCT
TATGGGACTTTCCTACTTGGCAGTACATCTACGTATTAGTCATCGCTATTACCATGGTGATGCGGTTTTG
GCAGTACATCAATGGGCGTGGATAGCGGTTTGACTCACGGGGATTTCCAAGTCTCCACCCCATTGACGTC
AATGGGAGTTTGTTTTGGCACCAAAATCAACGGGACTTTCCAAAATGTCGTAACAACTCCGCCCCATTGA
CGCAAATGGGCGGTAGGCGTGTACGGTGGGAGGTCTATATAAGCAGCGCGTTTTGCCTGTACTGGGTCTC
TCTGGTTAGACCAGATCTGAGCCTGGGAGCTCTCTGGCTAACTAGGGAACCCACTGCTTAAGCCTCAATA
AAGCTTGCCTTGAGTGCTTCAAGTAGTGTGTGCCCGTCTGTTGTGTGACTCTGGTAACTAGAGATCCCTC
AGACCCTTTTAGTCAGTGTGGAAAATCTCTAGCAGTGGCGCCCGAACAGGGACTTGAAAGCGAAAGGGAA
ACCAGAGGAGCTCTCTCGACGCAGGACTCGGCTTGCTGAAGCGCGCACGGCAAGAGGCGAGGGGCGGCGA
CTGGTGAGTACGCCAAAAATTTTGACTAGCGGAGGCTAGAAGGAGAGAGATGGGTGCGAGAGCGTCAGTA
TTAAGCGGGGGAGAATTAGATCGCGATGGGAAAAAATTCGGTTAAGGCCAGGGGGAAAGAAAAAATATAA
ATTAAAACATATAGTATGGGCAAGCAGGGAGCTAGAACGATTCGCAGTTAATCCTGGCCTGTTAGAAACA
TCAGAAGGCTGTAGACAAATACTGGGACAGCTACAACCATCCCTTCAGACAGGATCAGAAGAACTTAGAT
CATTATATAATACAGTAGCAACCCTCTATTGTGTGCATCAAAGGATAGAGATAAAAGACACCAAGGAAGC
TTTAGACAAGATAGAGGAAGAGCAAAACAAAAGTAAGACCACCGCACAGCAAGCGGCCGCTGATCTTCAG
ACCTGGAGGAGGAGATATGAGGGACAATTGGAGAAGTGAATTATATAAATATAAAGTAGTAAAAATTGAA
CCATTAGGAGTAGCACCCACCAAGGCAAAGAGAAGAGTGGTGCAGAGAGAAAAAAGAGCAGTGGGAATAG
GAGCTTTGTTCCTTGGGTTCTTGGGAGCAGCAGGAAGCACTATGGGCGCAGCGTCAATGACGCTGACGGT
ACAGGCCAGACAATTATTGTCTGGTATAGTGCAGCAGCAGAACAATTTGCTGAGGGCTATTGAGGCGCAA
CAGCATCTGTTGCAACTCACAGTCTGGGGCATCAAGCAGCTCCAGGCAAGAATCCTGGCTGTGGAAAGAT
ACCTAAAGGATCAACAGCTCCTGGGGATTTGGGGTTGCTCTGGAAAACTCATTTGCACCACTGCTGTGCC
TTGGAATGCTAGTTGGAGTAATAAATCTCTGGAACAGATTTGGAATCACACGACCTGGATGGAGTGGGAC
AGAGAAATTAACAATTACACAAGCTTAATACACTCCTTAATTGAAGAATCGCAAAACCAGCAAGAAAAGA
ATGAACAAGAATTATTGGAATTAGATAAATGGGCAAGTTTGTGGAATTGGTTTAACATAACAAATTGGCT
GTGGTATATAAAATTATTCATAATGATAGTAGGAGGCTTGGTAGGTTTAAGAATAGTTTTTGCTGTACTT
TCTATAGTGAATAGAGTTAGGCAGGGATATTCACCATTATCGTTTCAGACCCACCTCCCAACCCCGAGGG
GACCCGACAGGCCCGAAGGAATAGAAGAAGAAGGTGGAGAGAGAGACAGAGACAGATCCATTCGATTAGT
GAACGGATCGGCACTGCGTGCGCCAATTCTGCAGACAAATGGCAGTATTCATCCACAATTTTAAAAGAAA
AGGGGGGATTGGGGGGTACAGTGCAGGGGAAAGAATAGTAGACATAATAGCAACAGACATACAAACTAAA
GAATTACAAAAACAAATTACAAAAATTCAAAATTTTCGGGTTTATTACAGGGACAGCAGAGATCCAGTTT
GGTTAATTAACCCGTGTCGGCTCCAGATCTGGCCTCCGCGCCGGGTTTTGGCGCCTCCCGCGGGCGCCCC
CCTCCTCACGGCGAGCGCTGCCACGTCAGACGAAGGGCGCAGCGAGCGTCCTGATCCTTCCGCCCGGACG
CTCAGGACAGCGGCCCGCTGCTCATAAGACTCGGCCTTAGAACCCCAGTATCAGCAGAAGGACATTTTAG
GACGGGACTTGGGTGACTCTAGGGCACTGGTTTTCTTTCCAGAGAGCGGAACAGGCGAGGAAAAGTAGTC
CCTTCTCGGCGATTCTGCGGAGGGATCTCCGTGGGGCGGTGAACGCCGATGATTATATAAGGACGCGCCG
GGTGTGGCACAGCTAGTTCCGTCGCAGCCGGGATTTGGGTCGCGGTTCTTGTTTGTGGATCGCTGTGATC
GTCACTTGGTGAGTAGCGGGCTGCTGGGCTGGCCGGGGCTTTCGTGGCCGCCGGGCCGCTCGGTGGGACG
GAAGCGTGTGGAGAGACCGCCAAGGGCTGTAGTCTGGGTCCGCGAGCAAGGTTGCCCTGAACTGGGGGTT
GGGGGGAGCGCAGCAAAATGGCGGCTGTTCCCGAGTCTTGAATGGAAGACGCTTGTGAGGCGGGCTGTGA
GGTCGTTGAAACAAGGTGGGGGGCATGGTGGGCGGCAAGAACCCAAGGTCTTGAGGCCTTCGCTAATGCG
GGAAAGCTCTTATTCGGGTGAGATGGGCTGGGGCACCATCTGGGGACCCTGACGTGAAGTTTGTCACTGA
CTGGAGAACTCGGTTTGTCGTCTGTTGCGGGGGCGGCAGTTATGGCGGTGCCGTTGGGCAGTGCACCCGT
ACCTTTGGGAGCGCGCGCCCTCGTCGTGTCGTGACGTCACCCGTTCTGTTGGCTTATAATGCAGGGTGGG
GCCACCTGCCGGTAGGTGTGCGGTAGGCTTTTCTCCGTCGCAGGACGCAGGGTTCGGGCCTAGGGTAGGC
TCTCCTGAATCGACAGGCGCCGGACCTCTGGTGAGGGGAGGGATAAGTGAGGCGTCAGTTTCTTTGGTCG
GTTTTATGTACCTATCTTCTTAAGTAGCTGAAGCTCCGGTTTTGAACTATGCGCTCGGGGTTGGCGAGTG
TGTTTTGTGAAGTTTTTTAGGCACCTTTTGAAATGTAATCATTTGGGTCAATATGTAATTTTCAGTGTTA
GACTAGTAAATTGTCCGCTAAATTCTGGCCGTTTTTGGCTTTTTTGTTAGACGAAGCTTGGGCTGCAGGT
CGACTCTAGAGGATCGAATTCATGGCCGAGGACGCAGACATGCGCAATGAGCTGGAGGAGATGCAGCGAA
GGGCTGACCAGTTGGCTGATGAGTCGCTGGAAAGCACCCGTCGTATGCTGCAACTGGTTGAAGAGAGTAA
AGATGCTGGTATCAGGACTTTGGTTATGTTGGATGAACAAGGAGAACAACTGGAACGCATTGAGGAAGGG
ATGGACCAAATCAATAAGGACATGAAAGAAGCAGAAAAGAATTTGACGGACCTAGGAAAATTCTGCGGGC
TTTGTGTGTGTCCCTGTAACAAGCTTAAATCAAGTGATGCTTACAAAAAAGCCTGGGGCAATAATCAGGA
CGGAGTGGTGGCCAGCCAGCCTGCTCGTGTAGTGGACGAACGGGAGCAGATGGCCATCAGTGGCGGCTTC
ATCCGCAGGGTAACAAATGATGCCCGAGAAAATGAAATGGATGAAAACCTAGAGCAGGTGAGCGGCATCA
TCGGGAACCTCCGTCACATGGCCCTGGATATGGGCAATGAGATCGATACACAGAATCGCCAGATCGACAG
GATCATGGAGAAGGCTGATTCCAACAAAACCAGAATTGATGAGGCCAACCAACGTGGAACAAAGATGCTG
GGAAGTGGTTAAGGATCCGTTAACAATTCGATATCAAGCTTATCGATAATCAACCTCTGGATTACAAAAT
TTGTGAAAGATTGACTGGTATTCTTAACTATGTTGCTCCTTTTACGCTATGTGGATACGCTGCTTTAATG
CCTTTGTATCATGCTATTGCTTCCCGTATGGCTTTCATTTTCTCCTCCTTGTATAAATCCTGGTTGCTGT
CTCTTTATGAGGAGTTGTGGCCCGTTGTCAGGCAACGTGGCGTGGTGTGCACTGTGTTTGCTGACGCAAC
CCCCACTGGTTGGGGCATTGCCACCACCTGTCAGCTCCTTTCCGGGACTTTCGCTTTCCCCCTCCCTATT
GCCACGGCGGAACTCATCGCCGCCTGCCTTGCCCGCTGCTGGACAGGGGCTCGGCTGTTGGGCACTGACA
ATTCCGTGGTGTTGTCGGGGAAATCATCGTCCTTTCCTTGGCTGCTCGCCTGTGTTGCCACCTGGATTCT
GCGCGGGACGTCCTTCTGCTACGTCCCTTCGGCCCTCAATCCAGCGGACCTTCCTTCCCGCGGCCTGCTG
CCGGCTCTGCGGCCTCTTCCGCGTCTTCGCCTTCGCCCTCAGACGAGTCGGATCTCCCTTTGGGCCGCCT
CCCCGCATCGATACCGTCGACCTCGAGACCTAGAAAAACATGGAGCAATCACAAGTAGCAATACAGCAGC
TACCAATGCTGATTGTGCCTGGCTAGAAGCACAAGAGGAGGAGGAGGTGGGTTTTCCAGTCACACCTCAG
GTACCTTTAAGACCAATGACTTACAAGGCAGCTGTAGATCTTAGCCACTTTTTAAAAGAAAAGGGGGGAC
TGGAAGGGCTAATTCACTCCCAACGAAGACAAGATATCCTTGATCTGTGGATCTACCACACACAAGGCTA
CTTCCCTGATTGGCAGAACTACACACCAGGGCCAGGGATCAGATATCCACTGACCTTTGGATGGTGCTAC
AAGCTAGTACCAGTTGAGCAAGAGAAGGTAGAAGAAGCCAATGAAGGAGAGAACACCCGCTTGTTACACC
CTGTGAGCCTGCATGGGATGGATGACCCGGAGAGAGAAGTATTAGAGTGGAGGTTTGACAGCCGCCTAGC
ATTTCATCACATGGCCCGAGAGCTGCATCCGGACTGTACTGGGTCTCTCTGGTTAGACCAGATCTGAGCC
TGGGAGCTCTCTGGCTAACTAGGGAACCCACTGCTTAAGCCTCAATAAAGCTTGCCTTGAGTGCTTCAAG
TAGTGTGTGCCCGTCTGTTGTGTGACTCTGGTAACTAGAGATCCCTCAGACCCTTTTAGTCAGTGTGGAA
AATCTCTAGCAGGGCCCGTTTAAACCCGCTGATCAGCCTCGACTGTGCCTTCTAGTTGCCAGCCATCTGT
TGTTTGCCCCTCCCCCGTGCCTTCCTTGACCCTGGAAGGTGCCACTCCCACTGTCCTTTCCTAATAAAAT
GAGGAAATTGCATCGCATTGTCTGAGTAGGTGTCATTCTATTCTGGGGGGTGGGGTGGGGCAGGACAGCA
AGGGGGAGGATTGGGAAGACAATAGCAGGCATGCTGGGGATGCGGTGGGCTCTATGGCTTCTGAGGCGGA
AAGAACCAGCTGGGGCTCTAGGGGGTATCCCC
[124 nt withheld, positions 6123-6246]
C
[91 nt withheld, positions 6248-6338]
A
[49 nt withheld, positions 6340-6388]
CCTTTGACGTTGGAGTCCACGTTCTTT
[37 nt withheld, positions 6416-6452]
ACCCTATCTCGGTCTATTCTTTTGATTTATAAGGGATTTTGCCGATTTCGGCCTATTGGTTAAAAAATGA
GCTGATTTAACAAAAATTTAACGCGAATTAATTCTGTGGAATGTGTGTCAGTTAGGGTGTGGAAAGTCCC
CAGGCTCCCCAGCAGGCAGAAGTATGCAAAGCATGCATCTCAATTAGTCAGCAACCAGGTGTGGAAAGTC
CCCAGGCTCCCCAGCAGGCAGAAGTATGCAAAGCATGCATCTCAATTAGTCAGCAACCATAGTCCCGCCC
CTAACTCCGCCCATCCCGCCCCTAACTCCGCCCAGTTCCGCCCATTCTCCGCCCCATGGCTGACTAATTT
TTTTTATTTATGCAGAGGCCGAGGCCGCCTCTGCCTCTGAGCTATTCCAGAAGTAGTGAGGAGGCTTTTT
TGGAGGCCTAGGCTTTTGCAAAAAGCTCCCGGGAGCTTGTATATCCATTTTCGGATCTGATCAGCACGTG
TTGACAATTAATCATCGGCATAGTATATCGGCATAGTATAATACGACAAGGTGAGGAACTAAACCATGGC
CAAGTTGACCAGTGCCGTTCCGGTGCTCACCGCGCGCGACGTCGCCGGAGCGGTCGAGTTCTGGACCGAC
CGGCTCGGGTTCTCCCGGGACTTCGTGGAGGACGACTTCGCCGGTGTGGTCCGGGACGACGTGACCCTGT
TCATCAGCGCGGTCCAGGACCAGGTGGTGCCGGACAACACCCTGGCCTGGGTGTGGGTGCGCGGCCTGGA
CGAGCTGTACGCCGAGTGGTCGGAGGTCGTGTCCACGAACTTCCGGGACGCCTCCGGGCCGGCCATGACC
GAGATCGGCGAGCAGCCGTGGGGGCGGGAGTTCGCCCTGCGCGACCCGGCCGGCAACTGCGTGCACTTCG
TGGCCGAGGAGCAGGACTGACACGTGCTACGAGATTTCGATTCCACCGCCGCCTTCTATGAAAGGTTGGG
CTTCGGAATCGTTTTCCGGGACGCCGGCTGGATGATCCTCCAGCGCGGGGATCTCATGCTGGAGTTCTTC
GCCCACCCCAACTTGTTTATTGCAGCTTATAATGGTTACAAATAAAGCAATAGCATCACAAATTTCACAA
ATAAAGCATTTTTTTCACTGCATTCTAGTTGTGGTTTGTCCAAACTCATCAATGTATCTTATCATGTCTG
TATACCGTCGACCTCTAGCTAGAGCTTGGCGTAATCATGGTCATAGCTGTTTCCTGTGTGAAATTGTTAT
CCGCTCACAATTCCACACAACATACGAGCCGGAAGCATAAAGTGTAAAGCCTGGGGTGCCTAATGAGTGA
GCTAACTCACATTAATTGCGTTGCGCTCACTGCCCGCTTTCCAGTCGGGAAACCTGTCGTGCCAGCTGCA
TTAATGAATCGGCCAACGCGCGGGGAGAGGCGGTTTGCGTATTGGGCGCTCTTCCGCTTCCTCGCTCACT
GACTCGCTGCGCTCGGTCGTTCGGCTGCGGCGAGCGGTATCAGCTCACTCAAAGGCGGTAATACGGTTAT
CCACAGAATCAGGGGATAACGCAGGAAAGAACATGTGAGCAAAAGGCCAGCAAAAGGCCAGGAACCGTAA
AAAGGCCGCGTTGCTGGCGTTTTTCCATAGGCTCCGCCCCCCTGACGAGCATCACAAAAATCGACGCTCA
AGTCAGAGGTGGCGAAACCCGACAGGACTATAAAGATACCAGGCGTTTCCCCCTGGAAGCTCCCTCGTGC
GCTCTCCTGTTCCGACCCTGCCGCTTACCGGATACCTGTCCGCCTTTCTCCCTTCGGGAAGCGTGGCGCT
TTCTCATAGCTCACGCTGTAGGTATCTCAGTTCGGTGTAGGTCGTTCGCTCCAAGCTGGGCTGTGTGCAC
GAACCCCCCGTTCAGCCCGACCGCTGCGCCTTATCCGGTAACTATCGTCTTGAGTCCAACCCGGTAAGAC
ACGACTTATCGCCACTGGCAGCAGCCACTGGTAACAGGATTAGCAGAGCGAGGTATGTAGGCGGTGCTAC
AGAGTTCTTGAAGTGGTGGCCTAACTACGGCTACACTAGAAGAACAGTATTTGGTATCTGCGCTCTGCTG
AAGCCAGTTACCTTCGGAAAAAGAGTTGGTAGCTCTTGATCCGGCAAACAAACCACCGCTGGTAGCGGTG
GTTTTTTTGTTTGCAAGCAGCAGATTACGCGCAGAAAAAAAGGATCTCAAGAAGATCCTTTGATCTTTTC
TACGGGGTCTGACGCTCAGTGGAACGAAAACTCACGTTAAGGGATTTTGGTCATGAGATTATCAAAAAGG
ATCTTCACCTAGATCCTTTTAAATTAAAAATGAAGTTTTAAATCAATCTAAAGTATATATGAGTAAACTT
GGTCTGACAGTTACCAATGCTTAATCAGTGAGGCACCTATCTCAGCGATCTGTCTATTTCGTTCATCCAT
AGTTGCCTGACTCCCCGTCGTGTAGATAACTACGATACGGGAGGGCTTACCATCTGGCCCCAGTGCTGCA
ATGATACCGCGAGACCCACGCTCACCGGCTCCAGATTTATCAGCAATAAACCAGCCAGCCGGAAGGGCCG
AGCGCAGAAGTGGTCCTGCAACTTTATCCGCCTCCATCCAGTCTATTAATTGTTGCCGGGAAGCTAGAGT
AAGTAGTTCGCCAGTTAATAGTTTGCGCAACGTTGTTGCCATTGCTACAGGCATCGTGGTGTCACGCTCG
TCGTTTGGTATGGCTTCATTCAGCTCCGGTTCCCAACGATCAAGGCGAGTTACATGATCCCCCATGTTGT
GCAAAAAAGCGGTTAGCTCCTTCGGTCCTCCGATCGTTGTCAGAAGTAAGTTGGCCGCAGTGTTATCACT
CATGGTTATGGCAGCACTGCATAATTCTCTTACTGTCATGCCATCCGTAAGATGCTTTTCTGTGACTGGT
GAGTACTCAACCAAGTCATTCTGAGAATAGTGTATGCGGCGACCGAGTTGCTCTTGCCCGGCGTCAATAC
GGGATAATACCGCGCCACATAGCAGAACTTTAAAAGTGCTCATCATTGGAAAACGTTCTTCGGGGCGAAA
ACTCTCAAGGATCTTACCGCTGTTGAGATCCAGTTCGATGTAACCCACTCGTGCACCCAACTGATCTTCA
GCATCTTTTACTTTCACCAGCGTTTCTGGGTGAGCAAAAACAGGAAGGCAAAATGCCGCAAAAAAGGGAA
TAAGGGCGACACGGAAATGTTGAATACTCATACTCTTCCTTTTTCAATATTATTGAAGCATTTATCAGGG
TTATTGTCTCATGAGCGGATACATATTTGAATGTATTTAGAAAAATAAACAAATAGGGGTTCCGCGCACA
TTTCCCCGAAAAGTGCCACCTGACG
