>Addgene plasmid #248122 | pFUW-SNAP25B-A199G | depositor partial sequence | sequence record 489199 | SNAP25B-A199G seq using pFUW 5-sequencing primer
GACTAGTAATTGTCCGCTAAATTCTGGCCGTTTTTGGCTTTTTTGTTAGACGAAGCTTGGGCTGCAGGTC
GACTCTAGAGGATCGAATTCATGGCCGAGGACGCAGACATGCGCAATGAGCTGGAGGAGATGCAGCGAAG
GGCTGACCAGTTGGCTGATGAGTCGCTGGAAAGCACCCGTCGTATGCTGCAACTGGTTGAAGAGAGTAAA
GATGCTGGTATCAGGACTTTGGTTATGTTGGATGAACAAGGAGAACAACTGGAACGCATTGAGGAAGGGA
TGGACCAAATCAATAAGGACATGAAAGAAGCAGAAAAGAATTTGACGGACCTAGGAAAATTCTGCGGGCT
TTGTGTGTGTCCCTGTAACAAGCTTAAATCAAGTGATGCTTACAAAAAAGCCTGGGGCAATAATCAGGAC
GGAGTGGTGGCCAGCCAGCCTGCTCGTGTAGTGGACGAACGGGAGCAGATGGCCATCAGTGGCGGCTTCA
TCCGCAGGGTAACAAATGATGCCCGAGAAAATGAAATGGATGAAAACCTAGAGCAGGTGAGCGGCATCAT
CGGGAACCTCCGTCACATGGCCCTGGATATGGGCAATGAGATCGATACACAGAATCGCCAGATCGACAGG
ATCATGGAGAAGGCTGATTCCAACAAAACCAGAATTGATGAGGCCAACCAACGTGGAACAAAGATGCTGG
GAAGTGGTTAAGGATCCGTTAACAATTCGATATCAAGCTTATCGATAATCAACCTCTGGATTACAAAATT
TGTGAAAGATTGACTGGTATTCTTAACTATGTTGCTCCTTTTACGCTATGTGGATACGCTGCTTTAATGC
CTTTGTATCATGCTATTGCTTCCCGTATGGCTTTCATTTTCTCCTCCTTGTATAAATCCTGG
